Addgene plasmid #34202: KHBD00040
Depositing lab: Bart Deplancke. Depositing organization: Swiss Federal Institute of Technology (EPFL). Publication: Automated protein-DNA interaction screening of Drosophila regulatory elements. Korneel Hens, Jean-Daniel Feuz, Alina Isakova, Antonina Lagovitina, Andreas Massouras, Julien Bryois, Patrick Callaerts, Susan E. Celniker, Bart Deplancke. Nat Methods. 2011 Oct 30;8(12):1065-70. 10.1038/nmeth.1763 PubMed 22037703.
Backbone
  Vector backbone: pDONR221
  Backbone manufacturer: Invitrogen
  Backbone size w/o insert (bp): 2536
  Vector type: Gateway Donor Vector
Growth in bacteria
  Bacterial resistance: Kanamycin, 50 μg/mL
  Growth temperature: 37°C
  Growth strain: DH5alpha
  Copy number: High Copy
Gene/Insert
  Gene/Insert name: CG14667 (alt names: FBgn0037317; CG14667)
  Species: D. melanogaster (fly)
  Insert size (bp): 774
  Entrez Gene: CG14667 (a.k.a. Dmel_CG14667, Dmel\CG14667)
  Cloning method: Gateway Cloning
  Sequencing primers: 5′ M13F; 3′ M13R
Terms and licenses: Academic/Nonprofit Terms; Industry Terms: Not Available to Industry
Depositor comments: Please note that the ORFs in this collection were cloned open-ended (without a stop codon).
How to cite: KHBD00040 was a gift from Bart Deplancke (Addgene plasmid # 34202 ; http://n2t.net/addgene:34202 ; RRID:Addgene_34202)
