[The description below was written by a language model from this plasmid's Addgene catalogue record.]
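Description:
KHBD00040 is a Gateway entry-type clone built in the pDONR221 donor vector backbone (Invitrogen), carrying the open reading frame of the Drosophila melanogaster gene CG14667 (FBgn0037317). The recorded insert is 774 bp in a backbone of about 2.5 kb once the donor cassette has been replaced. It is a high-copy bacterial plasmid propagated in standard E. coli cloning strains under kanamycin selection. The record gives no feature table, so details such as the origin of replication are not listed explicitly. The insert was introduced by Gateway recombination, which in a pDONR221-derived clone normally leaves the ORF flanked by attL sites. M13 forward and reverse primer sites on either side of the insert are used for sequence verification.

The plasmid has no promoter intended to drive expression of the insert and is not itself an expression construct. It serves as a shuttle from which the ORF can be moved by LR recombination into any compatible Gateway destination vector. The depositor notes that ORFs in this collection were cloned open-ended, without a stop codon, so the coding sequence can be read through into a C-terminal fusion partner supplied by the destination vector, as well as combined with N-terminal tags or domains. The clone belongs to a collection associated with automated protein–DNA interaction screening of Drosophila regulatory elements. This suggests its use as a source of a candidate DNA-binding protein ORF for such assays, although the record does not specify the destination vectors or describe the function of CG14667.
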