>Addgene plasmid #34202 | KHBD00040 | depositor partial sequence | sequence record 40769 | KHBD00040 sequence 774 bps
ATGAACCTCGCCGACGTTTGCCGTATTTGCGCCAACAAAATTATGGGCCACCAGCGAGATCGCAACATAT
TCATTCACATGCGGGGAAAATATTTGGGTCAACTGAAGCTAATCACGGGAGTGGAGCTGACAAGAAACCA
GGGGCTGCCGGAGATTGTTTGCGAGCGCTGCTTCTCCGAGCTGGACCTGGCCACCAAGTTCCGCGAGCGG
TGCATCTTCTCGCAAAAGTACCTGCTGGATATCATAAAGAAGACCAGTGATCAAAGCACTGTTCACGTTG
AGCTTAGTTCCGAGCCGCTGGACGAGCAACTGATCGATGCGGATCAATTGGAGACGCACTACGATGACGA
CCAGTACGTTTGTTATCAAGGCACGAAAGAGGAACACCAAGACCTAGAGGAAATCGAGCTGGATGACGAC
CCCTCTGCCGCTGTGATAGCGGCAGCAGAGGCGGCAGCAGAAGCGGCGCAGCAGGAGGATCTACAGGAGC
AGGAAATGGAGCGGGCCGCCAAGAGGCGCAGTAACTTCTTTATCTGCGACGAGTGTGGAACCCTGTTCCA
CGATGCGTTCCTGTACACCGAGCATTTAAATGGGCACCAGAACCGGCGGGATATGAACCAGTTCTTCCCC
TGCCCTGAGTGCCCACAGACTTTTAACAAGAAGGCGCTTCTCAAGCAGCATCGCACCCAGGTTCATTTAA
TTAACCGCAGGTTCCAGTGCACCATCTGCCACGAGGCTTTCGCGTCTCTGGGCGCTAAGTTGCGGCACGA
CAAG
