>Addgene plasmid #34202 | KHBD00040 | addgene partial sequence | sequence record 41710 | M13-Rev 5'-CAGGAAACAGCTATGACC-3'
TTTTATTTTGACTGATAGTGACCTGTTCGTTGCAACAAATTGATAAGCAATGCTTTCTTATAATGCCAAC
TTTGTACAAGAAAGTTGGCAACTTGTCGTGCCGCAACTTAGCGCCCAGAGACGCGAAAGCCTCGTGGCAG
ATGGTGCACTGGAACCTGCGGTTAATTAAATGAACCTGGGTGCGATGCTGCTTGAGAAGCGCCTTCTTGT
TAAAAGTCTGTGGGCACTCAGGGCAGGGGAAGAACTGGTTCATATCCCGCCGGTTCTGGTGCCCATTTAA
ATGCTCGGTGTACAGGAACGCATCGTGGAACAGGGTTCCACACTCGTCGCAGATAAAGAAGTTACTGCGC
CTCTTGGCGGCCCGCTCCATTTCCTGCTCCTGTAGATCCTCCTGCTGCGCCGCTTCTGCTGCCGCCTCTG
CTGCCGCTATCACAGCGGCAGAGGGGTCGTCATCCAGCTCGATTTCCTCTAGGTCTTGGTGTTCCTCTTT
CGTGCCTTGATAACAAACGTACTGGTCGTCATCGTAGTGCGTCTCCAATTGATCCGCATCGATCAGTTGC
TCGTCCAGCGGCTCGGAACTAAGCTCAACGTGAACAGTGCTTTGATCACTGGTCTTCTTTATGATATCCA
GCAGGTACTTTTGCGAGAAGATGCACCGCTCGCGGAACTTGGTGGCCAGGTCCAGCTCGGAGAAGCAGCG
CTCGCAAACAATCTCCGGCAGCCCCTGGTTTCTTGTCAGCTCCACTCCCGTGATTAGCTTCAGTTGACCC
